>Addgene plasmid #62334 | pJZC40 | depositor full sequence | sequence record 102256 | pJZC40 sequence 7759 bps
GCTTAAGCGGTCGACGGATCGGGAGATCTCCCGATCCCCTATGGTGCACTCTCAGTACAATCTGCTCTGA
TGCCGCATAGTTAAGCCAGTATCTGCTCCCTGCTTGTGTGTTGGAGGTCGCTGAGTAGTGCGCGAGCAAA
ATTTAAGCTACAACAAGGCAAGGCTTGACCGACAATTGCATGAAGAATCTGCTTAGGGTTAGGCGTTTTG
CGCTGCTTCGCGATGTACGGGCCAGATATACGCGTTGACATTGATTATTGACTAGTTATTAATAGTAATC
AATTACGGGGTCATTAGTTCATAGCCCATATATGGAGTTCCGCGTTACATAACTTACGGTAAATGGCCCG
CCTGGCTGACCGCCCAACGACCCCCGCCCATTGACGTCAATAATGACGTATGTTCCCATAGTAACGCCAA
TAGGGACTTTCCATTGACGTCAATGGGTGGAGTATTTACGGTAAACTGCCCACTTGGCAGTACATCAAGT
GTATCATATGCCAAGTACGCCCCCTATTGACGTCAATGACGGTAAATGGCCCGCCTGGCATTATGCCCAG
TACATGACCTTATGGGACTTTCCTACTTGGCAGTACATCTACGTATTAGTCATCGCTATTACCATGGTGA
TGCGGTTTTGGCAGTACATCAATGGGCGTGGATAGCGGTTTGACTCACGGGGATTTCCAAGTCTCCACCC
CATTGACGTCAATGGGAGTTTGTTTTGGCACCAAAATCAACGGGACTTTCCAAAATGTCGTAACAACTCC
GCCCCATTGACGCAAATGGGCGGTAGGCGTGTACGGTGGGAGGTCTATATAAGCAGCGCGTTTTGCCTGT
ACTGGGTCTCTCTGGTTAGACCAGATCTGAGCCTGGGAGCTCTCTGGCTAACTAGGGAACCCACTGCTTA
AGCCTCAATAAAGCTTGCCTTGAGTGCTTCAAGTAGTGTGTGCCCGTCTGTTGTGTGACTCTGGTAACTA
GAGATCCCTCAGACCCTTTTAGTCAGTGTGGAAAATCTCTAGCAGTGGCGCCCGAACAGGGACTTGAAAG
CGAAAGGGAAACCAGAGGAGCTCTCTCGACGCAGGACTCGGCTTGCTGAAGCGCGCACGGCAAGAGGCGA
GGGGCGGCGACTGGTGAGTACGCCAAAAATTTTGACTAGCGGAGGCTAGAAGGAGAGAGATGGGTGCGAG
AGCGTCAGTATTAAGCGGGGGAGAATTAGATCGCGATGGGAAAAAATTCGGTTAAGGCCAGGGGGAAAGA
AAAAATATAAATTAAAACATATAGTATGGGCAAGCAGGGAGCTAGAACGATTCGCAGTTAATCCTGGCCT
GTTAGAAACATCAGAAGGCTGTAGACAAATACTGGGACAGCTACAACCATCCCTTCAGACAGGATCAGAA
GAACTTAGATCATTATATAATACAGTAGCAACCCTCTATTGTGTGCATCAAAGGATAGAGATAAAAGACA
CCAAGGAAGCTTTAGACAAGATAGAGGAAGAGCAAAACAAAAGTAAGACCACCGCACAGCAAGCGGCCGG
CCGCGCTGATCTTCAGACCTGGAGGAGGAGATATGAGGGACAATTGGAGAAGTGAATTATATAAATATAA
AGTAGTAAAAATTGAACCATTAGGAGTAGCACCCACCAAGGCAAAGAGAAGAGTGGTGCAGAGAGAAAAA
AGAGCAGTGGGAATAGGAGCTTTGTTCCTTGGGTTCTTGGGAGCAGCAGGAAGCACTATGGGCGCAGCGT
CAATGACGCTGACGGTACAGGCCAGACAATTATTGTCTGGTATAGTGCAGCAGCAGAACAATTTGCTGAG
GGCTATTGAGGCGCAACAGCATCTGTTGCAACTCACAGTCTGGGGCATCAAGCAGCTCCAGGCAAGAATC
CTGGCTGTGGAAAGATACCTAAAGGATCAACAGCTCCTGGGGATTTGGGGTTGCTCTGGAAAACTCATTT
GCACCACTGCTGTGCCTTGGAATGCTAGTTGGAGTAATAAATCTCTGGAACAGATTTGGAATCACACGAC
CTGGATGGAGTGGGACAGAGAAATTAACAATTACACAAGCTTAATACACTCCTTAATTGAAGAATCGCAA
AACCAGCAAGAAAAGAATGAACAAGAATTATTGGAATTAGATAAATGGGCAAGTTTGTGGAATTGGTTTA
ACATAACAAATTGGCTGTGGTATATAAAATTATTCATAATGATAGTAGGAGGCTTGGTAGGTTTAAGAAT
AGTTTTTGCTGTACTTTCTATAGTGAATAGAGTTAGGCAGGGATATTCACCATTATCGTTTCAGACCCAC
CTCCCAACCCCGAGGGGACCCGACAGGCCCGAAGGAATAGAAGAAGAAGGTGGAGAGAGAGACAGAGACA
GATCCATTCGATTAGTGAACGGATCGGCACTGCGTGCGCCAATTCTGCAGACAAATGGCAGTATTCATCC
ACAATTTTAAAAGAAAAGGGGGGATTGGGGGGTACAGTGCAGGGGAAAGAATAGTAGACATAATAGCAAC
AGACATACAAACTAAAGAATTACAAAAACAAATTACAAAAATTCAAAATTTTCGGGTTTATTACAGGGAC
AGCAGAGATCCAGTTTGGTTAGTACCGGGCCCGCTCTAGAGATCCGACGCGCCATCTCTAGGCCCGCGCC
GGCCCCCTCGCACAGACTTGTGGGAGAAGCTCGGCTACTCCCCTGCCCCGGTTAATTTGCATATAATATT
TCCTAGTAACTATAGAGGCTTAATGTGCGATAAAAGACAGATAATCTGTTCTTTTTAATACTAGCTACAT
TTTACATGATAGGCTTGGATTTCTATAACTTCGTATAGCATACATTATACGAAGTTATAAACAGCACAAA
AGGAAACTCACCCTAACTGTAAAGTAATTGTGTGTTTTGAGACTATAAGTATCCCTTGGAGAACCACCTT
GTTGGTACGTTCTCTATCACTGATAGTTTAAGAGCTATGCTGGAAACAGCATAGCAAGTTTAAATAAGGC
TAGTCCGTTATCAACTTGAAAAAGTGGCACCGAGTCGGTGCGGGAGCTAAGGAGTTTATATGGAAACCCT
TAGCCTGCTGCGTAAGGAGTTTATATGGAAACCCTTACGCAGCAGTTCCCTTTTTTTGTTTTTTATGTCT
CTGCAGAGTTCGGTCTCGAGTACTAGGATCCATTAGGCGGCCGCGTGGATAACCGTATTACCGCCATGCA
TTAGTTATTAATAGTAATCAATTACGGGGTCATTAGTTCATAGCCCATATATGGAGTTCCGCGTTACATA
ACTTACGGTAAATGGCCCGCCTGGCTGACCGCCCAACGACCCCCGCCCATTGACGTCAATAATGACGTAT
GTTCCCATAGTAACGCCAATAGGGACTTTCCATTGACGTCAATGGGTGGAGTATTTACGGTAAACTGCCC
ACTTGGCAGTACATCAAGTGTATCATATGCCAAGTACGCCCCCTATTGACGTCAATGACGGTAAATGGCC
CGCCTGGCATTATGCCCAGTACATGACCTTATGGGACTTTCCTACTTGGCAGTACATCTACGTATTAGTC
ATCGCTATTACCATGGTGATGCGGTTTTGGCAGTACATCAATGGGCGTGGATAGCGGTTTGACTCACGGG
GATTTCCAAGTCTCCACCCCATTGACGTCAATGGGAGTTTGTTTTGGCACCAAAATCAACGGGACTTTCC
AAAATGTCGTAACAACTCCGCCCCATTGACGCAAATGGGCGGTAGGCGTGTACGGTGGGAGGTCTATATA
AGCAGAGCTGGTTTAGTGAACCGTCAGATCCGCTAGCCCACCATGCCCGGGGTGAGCAAGGGCGAGGAGG
ATAACATGGCCATCATCAAGGAGTTCATGCGCTTCAAGGTGCACATGGAGGGCTCCGTGAACGGCCACGA
GTTCGAGATCGAGGGCGAGGGCGAGGGCCGCCCCTACGAGGGCACCCAGACCGCCAAGCTGAAGGTGACC
AAGGGTGGCCCCCTGCCCTTCGCCTGGGACATCCTGTCCCCTCAGTTCATGTACGGCTCCAAGGCCTACG
TGAAGCACCCCGCCGACATCCCCGACTACTTGAAGCTGTCCTTCCCCGAGGGCTTCAAGTGGGAGCGCGT
GATGAACTTCGAGGACGGCGGCGTGGTGACCGTGACCCAGGACTCCTCCCTGCAGGACGGCGAGTTCATC
TACAAGGTGAAGCTGCGCGGCACCAACTTCCCCTCCGACGGCCCCGTAATGCAGAAGAAGACCATGGGCT
GGGAGGCCTCCTCCGAGCGGATGTACCCCGAGGACGGCGCCCTGAAGGGCGAGATCAAGCAGAGGCTGAA
GCTGAAGGACGGCGGCCACTACGACGCTGAGGTCAAGACCACCTACAAGGCCAAGAAGCCCGTGCAGCTG
CCCGGCGCCTACAACGTCAACATCAAGTTGGACATCACCTCCCACAACGAGGACTACACCATCGTGGAAC
AGTACGAACGCGCCGAGGGCCGCCACTCCACCGGCGGCATGGACGAGCTGTACAAGTAAGAATTCGTCGA
GGGACCTAATAACTTCGTATAGCATACATTATACGAAGTTATACATGTTTAAGGGTTCCGGTTCCACTAG
GTACAATTCGATATCAAGCTTATCGATAATCAACCTCTGGATTACAAAATTTGTGAAAGATTGACTGGTA
TTCTTAACTATGTTGCTCCTTTTACGCTATGTGGATACGCTGCTTTAATGCCTTTGTATCATGCTATTGC
TTCCCGTATGGCTTTCATTTTCTCCTCCTTGTATAAATCCTGGTTGCTGTCTCTTTATGAGGAGTTGTGG
CCCGTTGTCAGGCAACGTGGCGTGGTGTGCACTGTGTTTGCTGACGCAACCCCCACTGGTTGGGGCATTG
CCACCACCTGTCAGCTCCTTTCCGGGACTTTCGCTTTCCCCCTCCCTATTGCCACGGCGGAACTCATCGC
CGCCTGCCTTGCCCGCTGCTGGACAGGGGCTCGGCTGTTGGGCACTGACAATTCCGTGGTGTTGTCGGGG
AAATCATCGTCCTTTCCTTGGCTGCTCGCCTGTGTTGCCACCTGGATTCTGCGCGGGACGTCCTTCTGCT
ACGTCCCTTCGGCCCTCAATCCAGCGGACCTTCCTTCCCGCGGCCTGCTGCCGGCTCTGCGGCCTCTTCC
GCGTCTTCGCCTTCGCCCTCAGACGAGTCGGATCTCCCTTTGGGCCGCCTCCCCGCATCGATACCGTCGA
CCTCGATCGAGACCTAGAAAAACATGGAGCAATCACAAGTAGCAATACAGCAGCTACCAATGCTGATTGT
GCCTGGCTAGAAGCACAAGAGGAGGAGGAGGTGGGTTTTCCAGTCACACCTCAGGTACCTTTAAGACCAA
TGACTTACAAGGCAGCTGTAGATCTTAGCCACTTTTTAAAAGAAAAGGGGGGACTGGAAGGGCTAATTCA
CTCCCAACGAAGACAAGATATCCTTGATCTGTGGATCTACCACACACAAGGCTACTTCCCTGATTGGCAG
AACTACACACCAGGGCCAGGGATCAGATATCCACTGACCTTTGGATGGTGCTACAAGCTAGTACCAGTTG
AGCAAGAGAAGGTAGAAGAAGCCAATGAAGGAGAGAACACCCGCTTGTTACACCCTGTGAGCCTGCATGG
GATGGATGACCCGGAGAGAGAAGTATTAGAGTGGAGGTTTGACAGCCGCCTAGCATTTCATCACATGGCC
CGAGAGCTGCATCCGGACTGTACTGGGTCTCTCTGGTTAGACCAGATCTGAGCCTGGGAGCTCTCTGGCT
AACTAGGGAACCCACTGCTTAAGCCTCAATAAAGCTTGCCTTGAGTGCTTCAAGTAGTGTGTGCCCGTCT
GTTGTGTGACTCTGGTAACTAGAGATCCCTCAGACCCTTTTAGTCAGTGTGGAAAATCTCTAGCAGCATG
TGAGCAAAAGGCCAGCAAAAGGCCAGGAACCGTAAAAAGGCCGCGTTGCTGGCGTTTTTCCATAGGCTCC
GCCCCCCTGACGAGCATCACAAAAATCGACGCTCAAGTCAGAGGTGGCGAAACCCGACAGGACTATAAAG
ATACCAGGCGTTTCCCCCTGGAAGCTCCCTCGTGCGCTCTCCTGTTCCGACCCTGCCGCTTACCGGATAC
CTGTCCGCCTTTCTCCCTTCGGGAAGCGTGGCGCTTTCTCATAGCTCACGCTGTAGGTATCTCAGTTCGG
TGTAGGTCGTTCGCTCCAAGCTGGGCTGTGTGCACGAACCCCCCGTTCAGCCCGACCGCTGCGCCTTATC
CGGTAACTATCGTCTTGAGTCCAACCCGGTAAGACACGACTTATCGCCACTGGCAGCAGCCACTGGTAAC
AGGATTAGCAGAGCGAGGTATGTAGGCGGTGCTACAGAGTTCTTGAAGTGGTGGCCTAACTACGGCTACA
CTAGAAGAACAGTATTTGGTATCTGCGCTCTGCTGAAGCCAGTTACCTTCGGAAAAAGAGTTGGTAGCTC
TTGATCCGGCAAACAAACCACCGCTGGTAGCGGTGGTTTTTTTGTTTGCAAGCAGCAGATTACGCGCAGA
AAAAAAGGATCTCAAGAAGATCCTTTGATCTTTTCTACGGGGTCTGACGCTCAGTGGAACGAAAACTCAC
GTTAAGGGATTTTGGTCATGAGATTATCAAAAAGGATCTTCACCTAGATCCTTTTAAATTAAAAATGAAG
TTTTAAATCAATCTAAAGTATATATGAGTAAACTTGGTCTGACAGTTACCAATGCTTAATCAGTGAGGCA
CCTATCTCAGCGATCTGTCTATTTCGTTCATCCATAGTTGCCTGACTCCCCGTCGTGTAGATAACTACGA
TACGGGAGGGCTTACCATCTGGCCCCAGTGCTGCAATGATACCGCGAGACCCACGCTCACCGGCTCCAGA
TTTATCAGCAATAAACCAGCCAGCCGGAAGGGCCGAGCGCAGAAGTGGTCCTGCAACTTTATCCGCCTCC
ATCCAGTCTATTAATTGTTGCCGGGAAGCTAGAGTAAGTAGTTCGCCAGTTAATAGTTTGCGCAACGTTG
TTGCCATTGCTACAGGCATCGTGGTGTCACGCTCGTCGTTTGGTATGGCTTCATTCAGCTCCGGTTCCCA
ACGATCAAGGCGAGTTACATGATCCCCCATGTTGTGCAAAAAAGCGGTTAGCTCCTTCGGTCCTCCGATC
GTTGTCAGAAGTAAGTTGGCCGCAGTGTTATCACTCATGGTTATGGCAGCACTGCATAATTCTCTTACTG
TCATGCCATCCGTAAGATGCTTTTCTGTGACTGGTGAGTACTCAACCAAGTCATTCTGAGAATAGTGTAT
GCGGCGACCGAGTTGCTCTTGCCCGGCGTCAATACGGGATAATACCGCGCCACATAGCAGAACTTTAAAA
GTGCTCATCATTGGAAAACGTTCTTCGGGGCGAAAACTCTCAAGGATCTTACCGCTGTTGAGATCCAGTT
CGATGTAACCCACTCGTGCACCCAACTGATCTTCAGCATCTTTTACTTTCACCAGCGTTTCTGGGTGAGC
AAAAACAGGAAGGCAAAATGCCGCAAAAAAGGGAATAAGGGCGACACGGAAATGTTGAATACTCATACTC
TTCCTTTTTCAATATTATTGAAGCATTTATCAGGGTTATTGTCTCATGAGCGGATACATATTTGAATGTA
TTTAGAAAAATAAACAAATAGGGGTTCCGCGCACATTTCCCCGAAAAGTGCCACCTGAC
Features (pLannotate 1.2.2; 25 found; start..end, strand, type, name):
     40..92      -  misc_feature   bom (fragment): basis of mobility region from pBR322
    247..626     +  enhancer       CMV enhancer: human cytomegalovirus immediate early enhancer
    627..826     +  promoter       CMV promoter: human cytomegalovirus (CMV) immediate early promoter
    844..1024    +  LTR            5' LTR (truncated): truncated 5' long terminal repeat (LTR) from HIV-1
   1071..1196    +  misc_feature   HIV-1 Ψ: packaging signal of human immunodeficiency virus type 1
   1180..1518    +  CDS            HIV-1 gag (fragment): gag protein from human immunodeficiency virus 1; gag
   1695..1928    +  misc_feature   RRE: The Rev response element (RRE) of HIV-1 allows for Rev-dependent mRNA export from the nucleus to the cytoplasm.
   2305..2405    +  CDS            Rev (fragment): human immunodeficiency virus 1 (HIV-1) Rev protein; rev; enhances nuclear export of unspliced and incompletely spliced viral mRNAs
   2455..2572    +  misc_feature   cPPT/CTS: central polypurine tract and central termination sequence of HIV-1
   2825..2858    +  protein_bind   loxP: Cre-mediated recombination occurs in the 8-bp core sequence (GCATACAT). Cre recombinase
   2946..2966    -  promoter       tight TRE promoter (fragment): Tet-responsive promoter PTight, consisting of seven tet operator sequences followed by the minimal CMV promoter
   2984..3051    +  misc_RNA       tracrRNA (fragment): trans-activating CRISPR RNA for the Streptococcus pyogenes CRISPR/Cas9 system
   3131..3150    +  terminator     SUP4 terminator: transcription terminator for the S. cerevisiae SUP4 tRNA gene
   3282..3585    +  enhancer       CMV enhancer: human cytomegalovirus immediate early enhancer
   3586..3789    +  promoter       CMV promoter: human cytomegalovirus (CMV) immediate early promoter
   3831..4538    +  CDS            mCherry: monomeric derivative of DsRed fluorescent protein (Shaner et al., 2004) mammalian codon-optimized
   4559..4592    +  protein_bind   loxP: Cre-mediated recombination occurs in the 8-bp core sequence (GCATACAT). Cre recombinase
   4625..4648    +  misc_feature   MCS (fragment): pBluescript multiple cloning site
   4648..5236    +  misc_feature   WPRE: woodchuck hepatitis virus posttranscriptional regulatory element
   5237..5256    +  misc_feature   MCS (fragment): pBluescript multiple cloning site
   5258..5758    +  CDS            nef (fragment): NEF_HV1LA - Experimental evidence at protein level: Swiss-Prot protein existence level 1. Extracellular Nef protein targets CD4(+) T-lymphocytes for apoptosis by interacting with CXCR4 surface receptors. From Human immunodeficiency virus type 1 group M subtype B (isolate Lai) (HIV-1).
   5765..5945    +  LTR            5' LTR (truncated): truncated 5' long terminal repeat (LTR) from HIV-1
   6007..6595    -  rep_origin     ori: high-copy-number ColE1/pMB1/pBR322/pUC origin of replication
   6766..7626    -  CDS            AmpR: β-lactamase; bla; confers resistance to ampicillin, carbenicillin, and related antibiotics
   7627..7731    -  promoter       AmpR promoter: bla
