[The description below was written by a language model from this plasmid's Addgene catalogue record and pLannotate feature annotations shown in this document.]
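Description:
pJZC40 is a 7,759-nt lentiviral transfer plasmid for mammalian cells, built on the MP177_U6 backbone, itself derived from pSico. In bacteria it is maintained through a high-copy ColE1/pUC-type origin and an ampicillin resistance gene. The viral portion follows the usual HIV-1-based layout. A CMV enhancer/promoter fused to a truncated 5' LTR drives genomic RNA production in packaging cells. It is followed by the Ψ packaging signal with a gag fragment, the Rev response element for nuclear export, the cPPT/CTS, a WPRE to boost transcript stability and expression, and a truncated 3' LTR. There is no drug selection marker for mammalian cells; transduced or transfected cells are identified by mCherry fluorescence.

The payload consists of two expression units. According to the catalogue entry, a U6 promoter drives a scaffold RNA: an S. pyogenes-type sgRNA extended with two PP7 hairpins, which act as binding sites for the PP7 coat protein. Effector domains fused to that protein can therefore be recruited to a dCas9-bound locus. The automated annotation did not label the U6 promoter or the PP7 hairpins. It does detect the tracrRNA-derived sgRNA scaffold, a short terminator-like sequence downstream, and a small match to the tight TRE promoter. That match corresponds to the guide's spacer, which is recorded as targeting Tet3G, that is, a tet-operator-containing promoter. Downstream, a second CMV enhancer/promoter expresses mammalian codon-optimized mCherry. Two loxP sites inherited from pSico flank the sgRNA and mCherry region. The plasmid is intended for CRISPR RNA-scaffold experiments that program synthetic transcriptional regulation, here at a TRE-driven reporter.
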