Addgene plasmid #62334: pJZC40
Purpose: sgRNA + 2x PP7 with mCherry for mammalian cells
Depositing lab: Wendell Lim & Stanley Qi. Depositing organization: University of California, San Francisco (UCSF). Publication: Engineering Complex Synthetic Transcriptional Programs with CRISPR RNA Scaffolds. Zalatan JG, Lee ME, Almeida R, Gilbert LA, Whitehead EH, La Russa M, Tsai JC, Weissman JS, Dueber JE, Qi LS, Lim WA. Cell. 2014 Dec 18. pii: S0092-8674(14)01570-0. doi: 10.1016/j.cell.2014.11.052. PubMed 25533786.
Backbone
  Vector backbone: MP177_U6 (derived from pSico)
  Vector type: Mammalian Expression, Lentiviral
  Selectable markers: Marked by mCherry
Growth in bacteria
  Bacterial resistance: Ampicillin, 100 μg/mL
  Growth temperature: 37°C
  Growth strain: Stbl3
  Copy number: Unknown
Gene/Insert 1
  Gene/Insert name: sgRNA + 2x PP7
  Mutation: Targets Tet3G, sequence: GTACGTTCTCTATCACTGATA
  Promoter: U6
  Cloning method: Gibson Cloning
  Sequencing primers: 5′ gagatccagtttggttagtaccggg
Gene/Insert 2
  Gene/Insert name: mCherry
  Promoter: CMV
  Cloning method: Gibson Cloning
  Sequencing primers: 5′ N/A; 3′ CCTCACATTGCCAAAAGACG
Terms and licenses: Academic/Nonprofit Terms; Industry Terms: Not Available to Industry
How to cite: pJZC40 was a gift from Wendell Lim & Stanley Qi (Addgene plasmid # 62334 ; http://n2t.net/addgene:62334 ; RRID:Addgene_62334)
