>Addgene plasmid #62334 | pJZC40 | addgene partial sequence | sequence record 107402 | WPRE-R 5'-CATAGCGTAAAAGGAGCAACA-3'
CCAGAGGTTGATTATCGATAAGCTTGATATCGAATTGTACCTAGTGGAACCGGAACCCTTAAACATGTAT
AACTTCGTATAATGTATGCTATACGAAGTTATTAGGTCCCTCGACGAATTCTTACTTGTACAGCTCGTCC
ATGCCGCCGGTGGAGTGGCGGCCCTCGGCGCGTTCGTACTGTTCCACGATGGTGTAGTCCTCGTTGTGGG
AGGTGATGTCCAACTTGATGTTGACGTTGTAGGCGCCGGGCAGCTGCACGGGCTTCTTGGCCTTGTAGGT
GGTCTTGACCTCAGCGTCGTAGTGGCCGCCGTCCTTCAGCTTCAGCCTCTGCTTGATCTCGCCCTTCAGG
GCGCCGTCCTCGGGGTACATCCGCTCGGAGGAGGCCTCCCAGCCCATGGTCTTCTTCTGCATTACGGGGC
CGTCGGAGGGGAAGTTGGTGCCGCGCAGCTTCACCTTGTAGATGAACTCGCCGTCCTGCAGGGAGGAGTC
CTGGGTCACGGTCACCACGCCGCCGTCCTCGAAGTTCATCACGCGCTCCCACTTGAAGCCCTCGGGGAAG
GACAGCTTCAAGTAGTCGGGGATGTCGGCGGGGTGCTTCACGTAGGCCTTGGAGCCGTACATGAACTGAG
GGGACAGGATGTCCCAGGCG
