>Addgene plasmid #62334 | pJZC40 | addgene partial sequence | sequence record 108306 | CMV-F2 5'-GGTCTATATAAGCAGAGCTGGT-3'
TGAGCAAGGGCGAGGAGGATAACATGGCCATCATCAAGGAGTTCATGCGCTTCAAGGTGCACATGGAGGG
CTCCGTGAACGGCCACGAGTTCGAGATCGAGGGCGAGGGCGAGGGCCGCCCCTACGAGGGCACCCAGACC
GCCAAGCTGAAGGTGACCAAGGGTGGCCCCCTGCCCTTCGCCTGGGACATCCTGTCCCCTCAGTTCATGT
ACGGCTCCAAGGCCTACGTGAAGCACCCCGCCGACATCCCCGACTACTTGAAGCTGTCCTTCCCCGAGGG
CTTCAAGTGGGAGCGCGTGATGAACTTCGAGGACGGCGGCGTGGTGACCGTGACCCAGGACTCCTCCCTG
CAGGACGGCGAGTTCATCTACAAGGTGAAGCTGCGCGGCACCAACTTCCCCTCCGACGGCCCCGTAATGC
AGAAGAAGACCATGGGCTGGGAGGCCTCCTCCGAGCGGATGTACCCCGAGGACGGCGCCCTGAAGGGCGA
GATCAAGCAGAGGCTGAAGCTGAAGGACGGCGGCCACTACGACGCTGAGGTCAAGACCACCTACAAGGCC
AAGAAGCCCGTGCAGCTGCCCGGCGCCTACAACGTCAACATCAAGTTGGACATCACCTCCCACAACGAGG
ACTACACCATCGTGGAACAGTACGAACGCGCCGAGGGCCGCCACTCCACCGGCGGCATGGACGAGCTGTA
CAAGTAAGAATTCGTCGAGGGACCTAATAACTTCGTATAGCATACATTATACGAAGTTATACATG
