>Addgene plasmid #62334 | pJZC40 | addgene partial sequence | sequence record 108308 | mU6-F old 5'-cagcacaaaaggaaactcacc-3'
AGAACCACCTTGTTGGTACGTTCTCTATCACTGATAGTTTAAGAGCTATGCTGGAAACAGCATAGCAAGT
TTAAATAAGGCTAGTCCGTTATCAACTTGAAAAAGTGGCACCGAGTCGGTGCGGGAGCTAAGGAGTTTAT
ATGGAAACCCTTAGCCTGCTGCGTAAGGAGTTTATATGGAAACCCTTACGCAGCAGTTCCCTTTTTTTGT
TTTTTATGTCTCTGCAGAGTTCGGTCTCGAGTACTAGGATCCATTAGGCGGCCGCGTGGATAACCGTATT
ACCGCCATGCATTAGTTATTAATAGTAATCAATTACGGGGTCATTAGTTCATAGCCCATATATGGAGTTC
CGCGTTACATAACTTACGGTAAATGGCCCGCCTGGCTGACCGCCCAACGACCCCCGCCCATTGACGTCAA
TAATGACGTATGTTCCCATAGTAACGCCAATAGGGACTTTCCATTGACGTCAATGGGTGGAGTATTTACG
GTAAACTGCCCACTTGGCAGTACATCAAGTGTATCATATGCCAAGTACGCCCCCTATTGACGTCAATGAC
GGTAAATGGCCCGCCTGGCATTATGCCCAGTACATGACCTTATGGGACTTTCCTACTTGGCAGTACATCT
ACGTATTAGTCATCGCTATTACCATGGTGATGCGGTTTTGGCAGTACATCAAT
